Addgene plasmid #221380: pGex-6p2_FANCM_K819R
Purpose: Expresses FANCM_K819R in bacterial cells
Depositing lab: Albert Jeltsch. Depositing organization: Universitaet Stuttgart. Publication: Discovery of NSD2 non-histone substrates and design of a super-substrate. Weirich S, Kusevic D, Schnee P, Reiter J, Pleiss J, Jeltsch A. Commun Biol. 2024 Jun 8;7(1):707. doi: 10.1038/s42003-024-06395-z. PubMed 38851815.
Backbone
  Vector backbone: pGex-6p2
  Backbone size w/o insert (bp): 4966
  Total vector size (bp): 5599
  Vector type: Bacterial Expression
Growth in bacteria
  Bacterial resistance: Ampicillin, 100 μg/mL
  Growth temperature: 37°C
  Growth strain: DH5alpha
  Copy number: Unknown
Gene/Insert
  Gene/Insert name: Fanconi anemia group M protein (alt name: FANCM)
  Species: H. sapiens (human)
  Insert size (bp): 633
  Mutation: Changed lysine 819 to arginine
  Entrez Gene: FANCM (a.k.a. FAAP250, KIAA1596, POF15, SPGF28)
  Promoter: tac
  Cloning method: Restriction Enzyme; 5′ cloning site BamHI (not destroyed); 3′ cloning site XhoI (not destroyed)
  Sequencing primers: 5′ GGGCTGGCAAGCCACGTTTGGTG; 3′ CCGGGAGCTGCATGTGTCAGAGG
Terms and licenses: Academic/Nonprofit Terms; Industry Terms: Not Available to Industry
How to cite: pGex-6p2_FANCM_K819R was a gift from Albert Jeltsch (Addgene plasmid # 221380 ; http://n2t.net/addgene:221380 ; RRID:Addgene_221380)
