[The description below was written by a language model from this plasmid's Addgene catalogue record and pLannotate feature annotations shown in this document.]
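Description:
pGex-6p2_FANCM_K819R is a 5,599 bp bacterial expression plasmid built on the pGEX-6P-2 backbone for producing a fragment of human Fanconi anemia group M protein (FANCM) as a glutathione S-transferase fusion in E. coli. It replicates from a ColE1/pMB1-type origin and is selected with ampicillin through the β-lactamase (AmpR) gene and its own promoter. The backbone also carries lacI with its promoter, along with remnants typical of this vector family: partial bom and rop sequences, a lac promoter/operator with a lacZα fragment, and a short yciV-derived fragment spanning the numbering origin.

The expression cassette is driven by the strong hybrid tac promoter, followed by a lac operator. Transcription is therefore held off by the plasmid-encoded lac repressor and switched on with IPTG. The open reading frame begins with Schistosoma japonicum GST, followed after a short linker by the 633 bp FANCM insert cloned between BamHI and XhoI, both of which remain intact. The linker is not annotated in the feature table, although pGEX-6P vectors normally place a PreScission protease cleavage site at this position. The insert covers only part of FANCM and carries a lysine-to-arginine substitution at residue 819, which removes a potential lysine modification site while preserving the positive charge.

The GST tag allows affinity purification on glutathione resin. Given the associated study on non-histone substrates of the methyltransferase NSD2, the K819R protein most plausibly serves as a non-methylatable control alongside the wild-type FANCM fragment in in vitro methylation assays, though the record itself states only that it expresses FANCM K819R in bacteria.
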