Features (pLannotate 1.2.2; 17 found; start..end, strand, type, name):
    182..210     +  promoter       tac promoter: strong E. coli promoter; hybrid between the trp and lac UV5 promoters
    218..234     +  protein_bind   lac operator: The lac repressor binds to the lac operator to inhibit transcription in E. coli. This inhibition can be relieved by adding lactose or isopropyl-β-D-thiogalactopyranoside (IPTG). lac repressor encoded by lacI
    257..910     +  CDS            GST26_SCHJA: Experimental evidence at protein level: Swiss-Prot protein existence level 1. GST isoenzymes appear to play a central role in the parasite detoxification system. Other functions are also suspected including a role in increasing the solubility of haematin in the parasite gut. From Schistosoma japonicum (Blood fluke).
    950..1582    +  CDS            FANCM (fragment): FANCM_HUMAN - Also known as KIAA1596. Experimental evidence at protein level: Swiss-Prot protein existence level 1. DNA-dependent ATPase component of the Fanconi anemia (FA) core complex (PubMed:16116422). Required for the normal activation of the FA pathway, leading to monoubiquitination of the FANCI-FANCD2 complex in response to DNA damage, cellular resistance to DNA cross- linking drugs, and prevention of chromosomal breakage (PubMed:16116422, PubMed:19423727, PubMed:20347428, PubMed:20347429, PubMed:29231814). In complex with CENPS and CENPX, binds double-stranded DNA (dsDNA), fork- struct
   1615..1654    +  CDS            rop (fragment): Rop protein, which maintains plasmids at low copy number; rop
   1756..1796    +  misc_feature   bom (fragment): basis of mobility region from pBR322
   1901..2005    +  promoter       AmpR promoter: bla
   2006..2866    +  CDS            AmpR: β-lactamase; bla; confers resistance to ampicillin, carbenicillin, and related antibiotics
   3037..3625    +  rep_origin     ori: high-copy-number ColE1/pMB1/pBR322/pUC origin of replication
   3811..3862    -  misc_feature   bom (fragment): basis of mobility region from pBR322
   3869..3946    +  promoter       lacI promoter: lacI
   3947..5029    +  CDS            lacI: lac repressor; lacI; The lac repressor binds to the lac operator to inhibit transcription in E. coli. This inhibition can be relieved by adding lactose or isopropyl-β-D-thiogalactopyranoside (IPTG).
   5042..5063    +  protein_bind   CAP binding site: CAP binding activates transcription in the presence of cAMP. E. coli catabolite activator protein
   5078..5108    +  promoter       lac promoter: promoter for the E. coli lac operon
   5116..5132    +  protein_bind   lac operator: The lac repressor binds to the lac operator to inhibit transcription in E. coli. This inhibition can be relieved by adding lactose or isopropyl-β-D-thiogalactopyranoside (IPTG). lac repressor encoded by lacI
   5152..5325    +  CDS            lacZα: LacZα fragment of β-galactosidase; lacZ fragment
   5589..106     -  CDS            yciV (fragment) (across the origin): RNAAM_ECOLI - Also known as trpH From Escherichia coli (strain K12).
>Addgene plasmid #221380 | pGex-6p2_FANCM_K819R | addgene full sequence | sequence record 436593 | Addgene NGS Result
GCTTATCGACTGCACGGTGCACCAATGCTTCTGGCGTCAGGCAGCCATCGGAAGCTGTGGTATGGCTGTG
CAGGTCGTAAATCACTGCATAATTCGTGTCGCTCAAGGCGCACTCCCGTTCTGGATAATGTTTTTTGCGC
CGACATCATAACGGTTCTGGCAAATATTCTGAAATGAGCTGTTGACAATTAATCATCGGCTCGTATAATG
TGTGGAATTGTGAGCGGATAACAATTTCACACAGGAAACAGTATTCATGTCCCCTATACTAGGTTATTGG
AAAATTAAGGGCCTTGTGCAACCCACTCGACTTCTTTTGGAATATCTTGAAGAAAAATATGAAGAGCATT
TGTATGAGCGCGATGAAGGTGATAAATGGCGAAACAAAAAGTTTGAATTGGGTTTGGAGTTTCCCAATCT
TCCTTATTATATTGATGGTGATGTTAAATTAACACAGTCTATGGCCATCATACGTTATATAGCTGACAAG
CACAACATGTTGGGTGGTTGTCCAAAAGAGCGTGCAGAGATTTCAATGCTTGAAGGAGCGGTTTTGGATA
TTAGATACGGTGTTTCGAGAATTGCATATAGTAAAGACTTTGAAACTCTCAAAGTTGATTTTCTTAGCAA
GCTACCTGAAATGCTGAAAATGTTCGAAGATCGTTTATGTCATAAAACATATTTAAATGGTGATCATGTA
ACCCATCCTGACTTCATGTTGTATGACGCTCTTGATGTTGTTTTATACATGGACCCAATGTGCCTGGATG
CGTTCCCAAAATTAGTTTGTTTTAAAAAACGTATTGAAGCTATCCCACAAATTGATAAGTACTTGAAATC
CAGCAAGTATATAGCATGGCCTTTGCAGGGCTGGCAAGCCACGTTTGGTGGTGGCGACCATCCTCCAAAA
TCGGATCTGGAAGTTCTGTTCCAGGGGCCCCTGGGATCCGAATCAACCACTGGAATTCATCAACTCTCTC
TCTCTGAATGGAGACTGTGGCAAGATCATCCTTTGCCTACACATCAAGTTGATCACTCAGATCGATGCCG
CCATTTTATAGGCCTTATGCAAATGATAGAGGGAATGAGACACGAAGAGGGAGAATGCAGCTATGAATTG
GAAGTTGAATCTTATTTACAAATGGAAGATGTTACCTCAACATTTATTGCTCCCAGGAATGAATCTAATA
ATCTTGCCAGTGACACCTTTATCACTCACAAGAAATCGTCATTTATAAGGAACATAAACCAAGGCAGTTC
ATCCTCAGTGATAGAATCTGATGAAGAATGTGCTGAAATTGTTAAACAAACTCATATCAAACCTACTAAA
ATTGTTTCTTTAAAGAAAAAAGTGTCTAAAGAAATAAAAAAAGATCAGCTTAAAAAAGAAAATAATCACG
GTATTATAGATTCTGTAGATAATGACAGAAATTCCACTGTTGAAAATATTTTTCAAGAAGACCTACCAAA
TGATAAAAGGACATCAGATACAGATGAAATTGCTGCCACATGTACTATTAATGAAAATGTTATTAAAGAA
CCGTGTGTGTTATTAACAGAGTGTCAGTTTACAAATAAATCCCTCGAGCGGCCGCATCGTGACTGACTGA
CGATCTGCCTCGCGCGTTTCGGTGATGACGGTGAAAACCTCTGACACATGCAGCTCCCGGAGACGGTCAC
AGCTTGTCTGTAAGCGGATGCCGGGAGCAGACAAGCCCGTCAGGGCGCGTCAGCGGGTGTTGGCGGGTGT
CGGGGCGCAGCCATGACCCAGTCACGTAGCGATAGCGGAGTGTATAATTCTTGAAGACGAAAGGGCCTCG
TGATACGCCTATTTTTATAGGTTAATGTCATGATAATAATGGTTTCTTAGACGTCAGGTGGCACTTTTCG
GGGAAATGTGCGCGGAACCCCTATTTGTTTATTTTTCTAAATACATTCAAATATGTATCCGCTCATGAGA
CAATAACCCTGATAAATGCTTCAATAATATTGAAAAAGGAAGAGTATGAGTATTCAACATTTCCGTGTCG
CCCTTATTCCCTTTTTTGCGGCATTTTGCCTTCCTGTTTTTGCTCACCCAGAAACGCTGGTGAAAGTAAA
AGATGCTGAAGATCAGTTGGGTGCACGAGTGGGTTACATCGAACTGGATCTCAACAGCGGTAAGATCCTT
GAGAGTTTTCGCCCCGAAGAACGTTTTCCAATGATGAGCACTTTTAAAGTTCTGCTATGTGGCGCGGTAT
TATCCCGTGTTGACGCCGGGCAAGAGCAACTCGGTCGCCGCATACACTATTCTCAGAATGACTTGGTTGA
GTACTCACCAGTCACAGAAAAGCATCTTACGGATGGCATGACAGTAAGAGAATTATGCAGTGCTGCCATA
ACCATGAGTGATAACACTGCGGCCAACTTACTTCTGACAACGATCGGAGGACCGAAGGAGCTAACCGCTT
TTTTGCACAACATGGGGGATCATGTAACTCGCCTTGATCGTTGGGAACCGGAGCTGAATGAAGCCATACC
AAACGACGAGCGTGACACCACGATGCCTGCAGCAATGGCAACAACGTTGCGCAAACTATTAACTGGCGAA
CTACTTACTCTAGCTTCCCGGCAACAATTAATAGACTGGATGGAGGCGGATAAAGTTGCAGGACCACTTC
TGCGCTCGGCCCTTCCGGCTGGCTGGTTTATTGCTGATAAATCTGGAGCCGGTGAGCGTGGGTCTCGCGG
TATCATTGCAGCACTGGGGCCAGATGGTAAGCCCTCCCGTATCGTAGTTATCTACACGACGGGGAGTCAG
GCAACTATGGATGAACGAAATAGACAGATCGCTGAGATAGGTGCCTCACTGATTAAGCATTGGTAACTGT
CAGACCAAGTTTACTCATATATACTTTAGATTGATTTAAAACTTCATTTTTAATTTAAAAGGATCTAGGT
GAAGATCCTTTTTGATAATCTCATGACCAAAATCCCTTAACGTGAGTTTTCGTTCCACTGAGCGTCAGAC
CCCGTAGAAAAGATCAAAGGATCTTCTTGAGATCCTTTTTTTCTGCGCGTAATCTGCTGCTTGCAAACAA
AAAAACCACCGCTACCAGCGGTGGTTTGTTTGCCGGATCAAGAGCTACCAACTCTTTTTCCGAAGGTAAC
TGGCTTCAGCAGAGCGCAGATACCAAATACTGTCCTTCTAGTGTAGCCGTAGTTAGGCCACCACTTCAAG
AACTCTGTAGCACCGCCTACATACCTCGCTCTGCTAATCCTGTTACCAGTGGCTGCTGCCAGTGGCGATA
AGTCGTGTCTTACCGGGTTGGACTCAAGACGATAGTTACCGGATAAGGCGCAGCGGTCGGGCTGAACGGG
GGGTTCGTGCACACAGCCCAGCTTGGAGCGAACGACCTACACCGAACTGAGATACCTACAGCGTGAGCTA
TGAGAAAGCGCCACGCTTCCCGAAGGGAGAAAGGCGGACAGGTATCCGGTAAGCGGCAGGGTCGGAACAG
GAGAGCGCACGAGGGAGCTTCCAGGGGGAAACGCCTGGTATCTTTATAGTCCTGTCGGGTTTCGCCACCT
CTGACTTGAGCGTCGATTTTTGTGATGCTCGTCAGGGGGGCGGAGCCTATGGAAAAACGCCAGCAACGCG
GCCTTTTTACGGTTCCTGGCCTTTTGCTGGCCTTTTGCTCACATGTTCTTTCCTGCGTTATCCCCTGATT
CTGTGGATAACCGTATTACCGCCTTTGAGTGAGCTGATACCGCTCGCCGCAGCCGAACGACCGAGCGCAG
CGAGTCAGTGAGCGAGGAAGCGGAAGAGCGCCTGATGCGGTATTTTCTCCTTACGCATCTGTGCGGTATT
TCACACCGCATAAATTCCGACACCATCGAATGGCGCAAAACCTTTCGCGGTATGGCATGATAGCGCCCGG
AAGAGAGTCAATTCAGGGTGGTGAATGTGAAACCAGTAACGTTATACGATGTCGCAGAGTATGCCGGTGT
CTCTTATCAGACCGTTTCCCGCGTGGTGAACCAGGCCAGCCACGTTTCTGCGAAAACGCGGGAAAAAGTG
GAAGCGGCGATGGCGGAGCTGAATTACATTCCCAACCGCGTGGCACAACAACTGGCGGGCAAACAGTCGT
TGCTGATTGGCGTTGCCACCTCCAGTCTGGCCCTGCACGCGCCGTCGCAAATTGTCGCGGCGATTAAATC
TCGCGCCGATCAACTGGGTGCCAGCGTGGTGGTGTCGATGGTAGAACGAAGCGGCGTCGAAGCCTGTAAA
GCGGCGGTGCACAATCTTCTCGCGCAACGCGTCAGTGGGCTGATCATTAACTATCCGCTGGATGACCAGG
ATGCCATTGCTGTGGAAGCTGCCTGCACTAATGTTCCGGCGTTATTTCTTGATGTCTCTGACCAGACACC
CATCAACAGTATTATTTTCTCCCATGAAGACGGTACGCGACTGGGCGTGGAGCATCTGGTCGCATTGGGT
CACCAGCAAATCGCGCTGTTAGCGGGCCCATTAAGTTCTGTCTCGGCGCGTCTGCGTCTGGCTGGCTGGC
ATAAATATCTCACTCGCAATCAAATTCAGCCGATAGCGGAACGGGAAGGCGACTGGAGTGCCATGTCCGG
TTTTCAACAAACCATGCAAATGCTGAATGAGGGCATCGTTCCCACTGCGATGCTGGTTGCCAACGATCAG
ATGGCGCTGGGCGCAATGCGCGCCATTACCGAGTCCGGGCTGCGCGTTGGTGCGGATATCTCGGTAGTGG
GATACGACGATACCGAAGACAGCTCATGTTATATCCCGCCGTTAACCACCATCAAACAGGATTTTCGCCT
GCTGGGGCAAACCAGCGTGGACCGCTTGCTGCAACTCTCTCAGGGCCAGGCGGTGAAGGGCAATCAGCTG
TTGCCCGTCTCACTGGTGAAAAGAAAAACCACGCTAGCGCCCAATACGCAAACCGCCTCTCCCCGCGCGT
TGGCCGATTCATTAATGCAGCTGGCACGACAGGTTTCCCGACTGGAAAGCGGGCAGTGAGCGCAACGCAA
TTAATGTAAGTTAGCTCACTCATTAGGCACCCCAGGCTTTACACTTTATGCTTCCGGCTCGTATGTTGTG
TGGAATTGTGAGCGGATAACAATTTCACACAGGAAACAGCTATGACCATGATTACGGATTCACTGGCCGT
CGTTTTACAACGTCGTGACTGGGAAAACCCTGGCGTTACCCAACTTAATCGCCTTGCAGCACATCCCCCT
TTCGCCAGCTGGCGTAATAGCGAAGAGGCCCGCACCGATCGCCCTTCCCAACAGTTGCGCAGCCTGAATG
GCGAATGGCGCTTTGCCTGGTTTCCGGCACCAGAAGCGGTGCCGGAAAGCTGGCTGGAGTGCGATCTTCC
TGAGGCCGATACTGTCGTCGTCCCCTCAAACTGGCAGATGCACGGTTACGATGCGCCCATCTACACCAAC
GTGACCTATCCCATTACGGTCAATCCGCCGTTTGTTCCCACGGAGAATCCGACGGGTTGTTACTCGCTCA
CATTTAATGTTGATGAAAGCTGGCTACAGGAAGGCCAGACGCGAATTATTTTTGATGGCGTTGGAATTA
